Addgene plasmid #161544: pJM583 EF1α 3xFLAG-NLS-VP64-ZF6 in TUPV2
Purpose: Constitutive expression of 3xFLAG-NLS-VP64-ZF6 under the EF1α promoter
Depositing lab: Joshua Leonard. Depositing organization: Northwestern University. Publication: Model-guided design of mammalian genetic programs. Muldoon JJ, Kandula V, Hong M, Donahue PS, Boucher JD, Bagheri N, Leonard JN. Sci Adv. 2021 Feb 19;7(8). pii: 7/8/eabe9375. doi: 10.1126/sciadv.abe9375. Print 2021 Feb. PubMed 33608279.
Backbone
  Vector backbone: pJM451 EF1α EBFP2-P2A-BlastR (TUPV2)
  Vector type: Mammalian Expression, Synthetic Biology
Growth in bacteria
  Bacterial resistance: Ampicillin, 100 μg/mL
  Growth temperature: 37°C
  Growth strain: DH5alpha
  Copy number: High Copy
Gene/Insert
  Gene/Insert name: 3xFLAG-NLS-VP64-ZF6
  Species: Synthetic
  Promoter: EF1α
  Tag / fusion protein: 3x-FLAG (N terminal on insert)
  Cloning method: Restriction Enzyme; 5′ cloning site NheI (not destroyed); 3′ cloning site NotI (not destroyed)
  Sequencing primers: 5′ CCATTTCAGGTGTCGTGAGAGCTC; 3′ CAGTGGGAGTGGCACCTTCC
Terms and licenses: Academic/Nonprofit Terms; Industry Terms: Not Available to Industry
How to cite: pJM583 EF1α 3xFLAG-NLS-VP64-ZF6 in TUPV2 was a gift from Joshua Leonard (Addgene plasmid # 161544 ; http://n2t.net/addgene:161544 ; RRID:Addgene_161544)
