[The description below was written by a language model from this plasmid's Addgene catalogue record and pLannotate feature annotations shown in this document.]
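Description:
pJM583 EF1α 3xFLAG-NLS-VP64-ZF6 in TUPV2 is a 6,382 nt mammalian expression plasmid for synthetic biology, built on the TUPV2 backbone (parent pJM451, which carried EF1α-driven EBFP2-P2A-BlastR). It is propagated in E. coli at high copy through a ColE1/pUC-type origin and selected with ampicillin via the β-lactamase gene and its native promoter. The backbone also contains an f1 phage origin and remnants of lac regulatory sequence (lac promoter, operator, CAP site and a lacI fragment), which are typical cloning-vector leftovers.

The payload is a fully synthetic transcription factor cloned between NheI and NotI sites, both of which are retained. It is expressed constitutively from the human EF1α promoter, annotated here as the core promoter plus intron A sequence, and terminated by the bovine growth hormone polyadenylation signal. The encoded protein has an N-terminal 3xFLAG epitope for detection, a nuclear localization signal, the VP64 activation domain (tandem VP16 minimal activation repeats, which the annotation software partially matched as "VP96") and a zinc-finger DNA-binding domain designated ZF6. Such a fusion would be expected to activate promoters carrying cognate ZF6 binding sites, though the record does not specify the target sequence or partner reporter.

The automated annotation detects only fragments of the coding region, and its short "TRE3GV" hit just upstream is probably a partial sequence match rather than a functional Tet-responsive promoter. An SV40 early promoter followed by only a short ble fragment and an SV40 poly(A) signal suggests a truncated selection cassette, so the record supports no functional mammalian marker. The associated work concerns model-guided design of mammalian genetic programs, in which this plasmid supplies a constitutive activator component.
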