Features (pLannotate 1.2.2; 20 found; start..end, strand, type, name):
     19..230     +  promoter       EF-1α core promoter: core promoter for human elongation factor EF-1α
    231..344     +  intron         EF-1α intron A (fragment): intron upstream of the start codon of human EF-1α
    970..1173    +  intron         EF-1α intron A: truncated intron upstream of the start codon of human EF-1α
   1182..1216    +  promoter       TRE3GV promoter (fragment): 3rd-generation Tet-responsive promoter that can be activated by binding of Tet-On® 3G, optimized for retroviral and lentiviral vectors
   1334..1357    +  CDS            3xFLAG (fragment): three tandem FLAG® epitope tags
   1529..1545    +  CDS            VP96 (fragment): 6 tandem repeats of the minimal activation domain of herpes simplex virus VP16 (Cheng et al., 2013)
   1945..2056    +  polyA_signal   bGH poly(A) signal: bovine growth hormone polyadenylation signal
   2541..2566    -  misc_feature   MCS (fragment): pBluescript multiple cloning site
   2938..3366    +  rep_origin     f1 ori (sequence partly withheld): f1 bacteriophage origin of replication; arrow indicates direction of (+) strand synthesis
   3371..3393    +  promoter       SV40 promoter (fragment): SV40 enhancer and early promoter
   3394..3585    +  promoter       SV40 promoter: SV40 early promoter
   3612..3710    +  CDS            ble (fragment): BLE_KLEPN - Experimental evidence at protein level: Swiss-Prot protein existence level 1. Binding protein with a strong affinity to the bleomycin family of antibiotics. Binds to CL990; an antimitotic-antibiotic compound. From Klebsiella pneumoniae.
   3705..3826    +  polyA_signal   SV40 poly(A) signal: SV40 polyadenylation signal
   3899..3915    -  protein_bind   lac operator: The lac repressor binds to the lac operator to inhibit transcription in E. coli. This inhibition can be relieved by adding lactose or isopropyl-β-D-thiogalactopyranoside (IPTG). lac repressor encoded by lacI
   3923..3953    -  promoter       lac promoter: promoter for the E. coli lac operon
   3968..3989    -  protein_bind   CAP binding site: CAP binding activates transcription in the presence of cAMP. E. coli catabolite activator protein
   4002..4094    -  CDS            lacI (fragment): lac repressor; lacI; The lac repressor binds to the lac operator to inhibit transcription in E. coli. This inhibition can be relieved by adding lactose or isopropyl-β-D-thiogalactopyranoside (IPTG).
   4277..4865    -  rep_origin     ori: high-copy-number ColE1/pMB1/pBR322/pUC origin of replication
   5036..5896    -  CDS            AmpR: β-lactamase; bla; confers resistance to ampicillin, carbenicillin, and related antibiotics
   5897..6001    -  promoter       AmpR promoter: bla
>Addgene plasmid #161544 | pJM583 EF1α 3xFLAG-NLS-VP64-ZF6 in TUPV2 | addgene full sequence | sequence record 318370 | Addgene NGS Result
GCTCCGGTGCCCGTCAGTGGGCAGAGCGCACATCGCCCACAGTCCCCGAGAAGTTGGGGGGAGGGGTCGG
CAATTGAACCGGTGCCTAGAGAAGGTGGCGCGGGGTAAACTGGGAAAGTGATGTCGTGTACTGGCTCCGC
CTTTTTCCCGAGGGTGGGGGAGAACCGTATATAAGTGCAGTAGTCGCCGTGAACGTTCTTTTTCGCAACG
GGTTTGCCGCCAGAACACAGGTAAGTGCCGTGTGTGGTTCCCGCGGGCCTGGCCTCTTTACGGGTTATGG
CCCTTGCGTGCCTTGAATTACTTCCACGCCCCTGGCTGCAGTACGTGATTCTTGATCCCGAGCTTCGGGT
TGGAAGTGGGTGGGAGAGTTCGAGGCCTTGCGCTTAAGGAGCCCCTTCGCCTCGTGCTTGAGTTGAGGCC
TGGCTTGGGCGCTGGGGCCGCCGCGTGCGAATCTGGTGGCACCTTCGCGCCTGTCTCGCTGCTTTCGATA
AGTCTCTAGCCATTTAAAATTTTTGATGACCTGCTGCGACGCTTTTTTTCTGGCAAGATAGTCTTGTAAA
TGCGGGCCAAGATCTGCACACTGGTATTTCGGTTTTTGGGGCCGCGGGCGGCGACGGGGCCCGTGCGTCC
CAGCGCACATGTTCGGCGAGGCGGGGCCTGCGAGCGCGGCCACCGAGAATCGGACGGGGGTAGTCTCAAG
CTGGCCGGCCTGCTCTGGTGCCTGGCCTCGCGCCGCCGTGTATCGCCCCGCCCTGGGCGGCAAGGCTGGC
CCGGTCGGCACCAGTTGCGTGAGCGGAAAGATGGCCGCTTCCCGGCCCTGCTGCAGGGAGCTCAAAATGG
AGGACGCGGCGCTCGGGAGAGCGGGCGGGTGAGTCACCCACACAAAGGAAAAGGGCCTTTCCGTCCTCAG
CCGTCGCTTCATGTGACTCCACGGAGTACCGGGCGCCGTCCAGGCACCTCGATTAGTTCTCGAGCTTTTG
GAGTACGTCGTCTTTAGGTTGGGGGGAGGGGTTTTATGCGATGGAGTTTCCCCACACTGAGTGGGTGGAG
ACTGAAGTTAGGCCAGCTTGGCACTTGATGTAATTCTCCTTGGAATTTGCCCTTTTTGAGTTTGGATCTT
GGTTCATTCTCAAGCCTCAGACAGTGGTTCAAAGTTTTTTTCTTCCATTTCAGGTGTCGTGAGAGCTCGT
TTAGTGAACCGTCAGATCGCCTGGAGACGCCATCCACGCTGTTTTGACCTCCATAGAAGAGAACGGGACC
GATCCAAATTCTCGAGGCTAGCGCCACCATGGATTATAAGGATCACGATGGCGACTACAAGGACCACGAT
ATTGACTACAAAGACGATGACGATAAAATGGCTCCTAAGAAAAAGCGCAAAGTCGGTATCCATGGCGTTC
CCGGATCAGACGCATTGGACGATTTTGATCTGGATATGCTGGGAAGTGACGCCCTCGATGATTTTGACCT
TGACATGCTTGGTTCGGATGCCCTTGATGACTTTGACCTCGACATGCTCGGCAGTGACGCCCTTGATGAT
TTCGACCTGGACATGCTGATTAACTCTAGAAGTTCCGGATCTTCTGGTTCTGGTTCTGGTTCAGGATCCG
GTACCGGTGGAGCTAGACCCGGGGAGCGCCCCTTCCAGTGTCGCATTTGCATGCGGAACTTTTCGAAAGG
TGAAAGATTGGTTAGACATACCCGTACTCATACCGGTGAAAAACCGTTTCAGTGTCGGATCTGTATGCGA
AATTTCTCCAGAATGGATAATTTGTCTACTCATCTACGTACGCACACCGGCGAGAAGCCATTCCAATGCC
GAATATGCATGCGCAACTTCAGTAGAAAAGATGCTTTGAATAGACACCTAAAAACCCACCTGAGAGGATC
TTAAGCGGCCGCTCGAGTCTAGAGGGCCCGTTTAAACCCGCTGATCAGCCTCGACTGTGCCTTCTAGTTG
CCAGCCATCTGTTGTTTGCCCCTCCCCCGTGCCTTCCTTGACCCTGGAAGGTGCCACTCCCACTGTCCTT
TCCTAATAAAATGAGGAAATTGCATCGCATTGTCTGAGTAGGTGTCATTCTATTCTGGGGGGTGGGGTGG
GGCAGGACAGCAAGGGGGAGGATTGGGAAGTCAATAGCAGGCATGCTGGGGATGCGGTGGGCTCTATGGC
TTCTGAGGCAGGTCGAAGAACTATTTCCTGGCTGTTACGCGAGCGCATCGCGATAAGCTCTAGAGGGACA
GCCCCCCCCCAAAGCCCCCAGGGATGTAATTACGTCCCTCCCCCGCTAGGGGGCAGCAGCGAGCCGCCCG
GGGCTCCGCTCCGGTCCGGCGCTCCCCCCGCATCCCCGAGCCGGCAGCGTGCGGGGACAGCCCGGGCACG
GGGAAGGTGGCACGGGATCGCTTTCCTCTGAACGCTTCTCGCTGCTCTTTGAGCCTGCAGACACCTGGGG
GGATACGGGGAAAAAGCTTTAGGCTGAAAGAGAGATTTAGAATGACAGAATCATAGAACGGCCTGCGTAC
GGATGGGGCTCTAGCTCTAGAGCTTGATATCGAATTCCTGCAGCCCCGCTAGAGGGACAGCCCCCCCCCA
AAGCCCCCAGGGATGTAATTACGTCCCTCCCCCGCTAGGGGGCAGCAGCGAGCCGCCCGGGGCTCCGCTC
CGGTCCGGCGCTCCCCCCGCATCCCCGAGCCGGCAGCGTGCGGGGACAGCCCGGGCACGGGGAAGGTGGC
ACGGGATCGCTTTCCTCTGAACGCTTCTCGCTGCTCTTTGAGCCTGCAGACACCTGGGGGGATACGGGGA
AAAAGCTTTAGGCTGAAAGAGAGATTTAGAATGACAGAATCATAGAACGGCCTGGGCGCGCCTGGTGGCG
AACGATCAACAGACGGGAGAGGACTAAAGTCTTCGCTGACAGCGACCGGACTCTAGGGGGTATCCCC
[124 nt withheld, positions 2938-3061]
C
[91 nt withheld, positions 3063-3153]
A
[49 nt withheld, positions 3155-3203]
CCTTTGACGTTGGAGTCCACGTTCTTT
[37 nt withheld, positions 3231-3267]
ACCCTATCTCGGTCTATTCTTTTGATTTATAAGGGATTTTGCCGATTTCGGCCTATTGGTTAAAAAATGA
GCTGATTTAACAAAAATTTAACGCGAATTAATTCTGTGGAATGTGTGTCAGTTAGGCTCAATTAGTCAGC
AACCATAGTCCCGCCCCTAACTCCGCCCATCCCGCCCCTAACTCCGCCCAGTTCCGCCCATTCTCCGCCC
CATGGCTGACTAATTTTTTTTATTTATGCAGAGGCCGAGGCCGCCTCTGCCTCTGAGCTATTCCAGAAGT
AGTGAGGAGGCTTTTTTGGAGGCCTAGGCTTTTGCAAAAAGCTCCCGGGAGCTTGTATATCCATTTTCGG
AGGTTGGGCTTCGGAATCGTTTTCCGGGACGCCGGCTGGATGATCCTCCAGCGCGGGGATCTCATGCTGG
AGTTCTTCGCCCACCCCAACTTGTTTATTGCAGCTTATAATGGTTACAAATAAAGCAATAGCATCACAAA
TTTCACAAATAAAGCATTTTTTTCACTGCATTCTAGTTGTGGTTTGTCCAAACTCATCAATGTATCTTAT
CATGTCTGTATACCGTCGACCTCTAGCTAGAGCTTGGCGTAATCATGGTCATAGCTGTTTCCTGTGTGAA
ATTGTTATCCGCTCACAATTCCACACAACATACGAGCCGGAAGCATAAAGTGTAAAGCCTGGGGTGCCTA
ATGAGTGAGCTAACTCACATTAATTGCGTTGCGCTCACTGCCCGCTTTCCAGTCGGGAAACCTGTCGTGC
CAGCTGCATTAATGAATCGGCCAACGCGCGGGGAGAGGCGGTTTGCGTATTGGGCGCTCTTCCGCTTCCT
CGCTCACTGACTCGCTGCGCTCGGTCGTTCGGCTGCGGCGAGCGGTATCAGCTCACTCAAAGGCGGTAAT
ACGGTTATCCACAGAATCAGGGGATAACGCAGGAAAGAACATGTGAGCAAAAGGCCAGCAAAAGGCCAGG
AACCGTAAAAAGGCCGCGTTGCTGGCGTTTTTCCATAGGCTCCGCCCCCCTGACGAGCATCACAAAAATC
GACGCTCAAGTCAGAGGTGGCGAAACCCGACAGGACTATAAAGATACCAGGCGTTTCCCCCTGGAAGCTC
CCTCGTGCGCTCTCCTGTTCCGACCCTGCCGCTTACCGGATACCTGTCCGCCTTTCTCCCTTCGGGAAGC
GTGGCGCTTTCTCATAGCTCACGCTGTAGGTATCTCAGTTCGGTGTAGGTCGTTCGCTCCAAGCTGGGCT
GTGTGCACGAACCCCCCGTTCAGCCCGACCGCTGCGCCTTATCCGGTAACTATCGTCTTGAGTCCAACCC
GGTAAGACACGACTTATCGCCACTGGCAGCAGCCACTGGTAACAGGATTAGCAGAGCGAGGTATGTAGGC
GGTGCTACAGAGTTCTTGAAGTGGTGGCCTAACTACGGCTACACTAGAAGAACAGTATTTGGTATCTGCG
CTCTGCTGAAGCCAGTTACCTTCGGAAAAAGAGTTGGTAGCTCTTGATCCGGCAAACAAACCACCGCTGG
TAGCGGTGGTTTTTTTGTTTGCAAGCAGCAGATTACGCGCAGAAAAAAAGGATCTCAAGAAGATCCTTTG
ATCTTTTCTACGGGGTCTGACGCTCAGTGGAACGAAAACTCACGTTAAGGGATTTTGGTCATGAGATTAT
CAAAAAGGATCTTCACCTAGATCCTTTTAAATTAAAAATGAAGTTTTAAATCAATCTAAAGTATATATGA
GTAAACTTGGTCTGACAGTTACCAATGCTTAATCAGTGAGGCACCTATCTCAGCGATCTGTCTATTTCGT
TCATCCATAGTTGCCTGACTCCCCGTCGTGTAGATAACTACGATACGGGAGGGCTTACCATCTGGCCCCA
GTGCTGCAATGATACCGCGAGATCCACGCTCACCGGCTCCAGATTTATCAGCAATAAACCAGCCAGCCGG
AAGGGCCGAGCGCAGAAGTGGTCCTGCAACTTTATCCGCCTCCATCCAGTCTATTAATTGTTGCCGGGAA
GCTAGAGTAAGTAGTTCGCCAGTTAATAGTTTGCGCAACGTTGTTGCCATTGCTACAGGCATCGTGGTGT
CACGCTCGTCGTTTGGTATGGCTTCATTCAGCTCCGGTTCCCAACGATCAAGGCGAGTTACATGATCCCC
CATGTTGTGCAAAAAAGCGGTTAGCTCCTTCGGTCCTCCGATCGTTGTCAGAAGTAAGTTGGCCGCAGTG
TTATCACTCATGGTTATGGCAGCACTGCATAATTCTCTTACTGTCATGCCATCCGTAAGATGCTTTTCTG
TGACTGGTGAGTACTCAACCAAGTCATTCTGAGAATAGTGTATGCGGCGACCGAGTTGCTCTTGCCCGGC
GTCAATACGGGATAATACCGCGCCACATAGCAGAACTTTAAAAGTGCTCATCATTGGAAAACGTTCTTCG
GGGCGAAAACTCTCAAGGATCTTACCGCTGTTGAGATCCAGTTCGATGTAACCCACTCGTGCACCCAACT
GATCTTCAGCATCTTTTACTTTCACCAGCGTTTCTGGGTGAGCAAAAACAGGAAGGCAAAATGCCGCAAA
AAAGGGAATAAGGGCGACACGGAAATGTTGAATACTCATACTCTTCCTTTTTCAATATTATTGAAGCATT
TATCAGGGTTATTGTCTCATGAGCGGATACATATTTGAATGTATTTAGAAAAATAAACAAATAGGGGTTC
CGCGCACATTTCCCCGAAAAGTGCCACCTGACGTCGACGGATCGGGAGATCGAAGACGGGCAAAACCGAT
GTTGACGGACTAATCCTGACAAGATCTGGGGAGGTCGCTGAGTAGTGCGCGAGCAAAATTTAAGCTACAA
CAAGGCAAGGCTTGACCGACAATTGCATGAAGAATCTGCTTAGGGTTAGGCGTTTTGCGCTGCTTCGCGA
TGTACGGGCCAGATATACGCGTGAGTAATTCATACAAAAGGACTCGCCCCTGCCTTGGGGAATCCCAGGG
ACCGTCGTTAAACTCCCACTAACGTAGAACCCAGAGATCGCTGCGTTCCCGCCCCCTCACCCGCCCGCTC
TCGTCATCACTGAGGTGGAGAAGAGCATGCGTGAG
