>Addgene plasmid #161544 | pJM583 EF1α 3xFLAG-NLS-VP64-ZF6 in TUPV2 | depositor partial sequence | sequence record 313005 | 3xFLAG-NLS-VP64-ZF6 gene
ATGGATTATAAGGATCACGATGGCGACTACAAGGACCACGATATTGACTACAAAGACGATGACGATAAAA
TGGCTCCTAAGAAAAAGCGCAAAGTCGGTATCCATGGCGTTCCCGGATCAGACGCATTGGACGATTTTGA
TCTGGATATGCTGGGAAGTGACGCCCTCGATGATTTTGACCTTGACATGCTTGGTTCGGATGCCCTTGAT
GACTTTGACCTCGACATGCTCGGCAGTGACGCCCTTGATGATTTCGACCTGGACATGCTGATTAACTCTA
GAAGTTCCGGATCTTCTGGTTCTGGTTCTGGTTCAGGATCCGGTACCGGTGGAGCTAGACCCGGGGAGCG
CCCCTTCCAGTGTCGCATTTGCATGCGGAACTTTTCGAAAGGTGAAAGATTGGTTAGACATACCCGTACT
CATACCGGTGAAAAACCGTTTCAGTGTCGGATCTGTATGCGAAATTTCTCCAGAATGGATAATTTGTCTA
CTCATCTACGTACGCACACCGGCGAGAAGCCATTCCAATGCCGAATATGCATGCGCAACTTCAGTAGAAA
AGATGCTTTGAATAGACACCTAAAAACCCACCTGAGAGGATCTTAA
